>Addgene plasmid #154423 | pDONR223 SARS-CoV2 TEV-ORF8 | addgene full sequence | sequence record 304869 | Addgene NGS Result
GAAGAGTTTGTAGAAACGCAAAAAGGCCATCCGTCAGGATGGCCTTCTGCTTAGTTTGATGCCTGGCAGT
TTATGGCGGGCGTCCTGCCCGCCACCCTCCGGGCCGTTGCTTCACAACGTTCAAATCCGCTCCCGGCGGA
TTTGTCCTACTCAGGAGAGCGTTCACCGACAAACAACAGATAAAACGAAAGGCCCAGTCTTCCGACTGAG
CCTTTCGTTTTATTTGATGCCTGGCAGTTCCCTACTCTCGCGTTAACGCTAGCATGGATGTTTTCCCAGT
CACGACGTTGTAAAACGACGGCCAGTCTTAAGCTCGGGCCCCAAATAATGATTTTATTTTGACTGATAGT
GACCTGTTCGTTGCAACAAATTGATGAGCAATGCTTTTTTATAATGCCAACTTTGTACAAAAAAGTTGGC
GAAAACCTGTACTTCCAAGGCATGAAGTTCCTGGTGTTCCTGGGTATCATCACCACCGTGGCCGCTTTCC
ACCAGGAGTGCTCTCTGCAGAGCTGCACCCAGCACCAGCCATACGTGGTGGATGACCCATGCCCTATCCA
CTTCTACAGCAAGTGGTACATCAGAGTGGGAGCTAGGAAGTCCGCTCCTCTGATCGAGCTGTGCGTGGAC
GAAGCCGGCAGCAAGTCCCCAATCCAGTACATCGACATCGGAAACTACACCGTGTCTTGCCTGCCATTCA
CCATCAACTGCCAGGAACCCAAGCTGGGCTCCCTGGTGGTGAGATGCTCTTTCTACGAGGACTTCCTGGA
ATACCACGACGTGCGTGTGGTGCTGGACTTCATCTAATACCCAACTTTCTTGTACAAAGTTGGCATTATA
AGAAAGCATTGCTTATCAATTTGTTGCAACGAACAGGTCACTATCAGTCAAAATAAAATCATTATTTGCC
ATCCAGCTGATATCCCCTATAGTGAGTCGTATTACATGGTCATAGCTGTTTCCTGGCAGCTCTGGCCCGT
GTCTCAAAATCTCTGATGTTACATTGCACAAGATAAAAATATATCATCATGCCTCCTCTAGACCAGCCAG
GACAGAAATGCCTCGACTTCGCTGCTACCCAAGGTTGCCGGGTGACGCACACCGTGGAAACGGATGAAGG
CACGAACCCAGTGGACATAAGCCTGTTCGGTTCGTAAGCTGTAATGCAAGTAGCGTATGCGCTCACGCAA
CTGGTCCAGAACCTTGACCGAACGCAGCGGTGGTAACGGCGCAGTGGCGGTTTTCATGGCTTGTTATGAC
TGTTTTTTTGGGGTACAGTCTATGCCTCGGGCATCCAAGCAGCAAGCGCGTTACGCCGTGGGTCGATGTT
TGATGTTATGGAGCAGCAACGATGTTACGCAGCAGGGCAGTCGCCCTAAAACAAAGTTAAACATTATGAG
GGAAGCGGTGATCGCCGAAGTATCGACTCAACTATCAGAGGTAGTTGGCGTCATCGAGCGCCATCTCGAA
CCGACGTTGCTGGCCGTACATTTGTACGGCTCCGCAGTGGATGGCGGCCTGAAGCCACACAGTGATATTG
ATTTGCTGGTTACGGTGACCGTAAGGCTTGATGAAACAACGCGGCGAGCTTTGATCAACGACCTTTTGGA
AACTTCGGCTTCCCCTGGAGAGAGCGAGATTCTCCGCGCTGTAGAAGTCACCATTGTTGTGCACGACGAC
ATCATTCCGTGGCGTTATCCAGCTAAGCGCGAACTGCAATTTGGAGAATGGCAGCGCAATGACATTCTTG
CAGGTATCTTCGAGCCAGCCACGATCGACATTGATCTGGCTATCTTGCTGACAAAAGCAAGAGAACATAG
CGTTGCCTTGGTAGGTCCAGCGGCGGAGGAACTCTTTGATCCGGTTCCTGAACAGGATCTATTTGAGGCG
CTAAATGAAACCTTAACGCTATGGAACTCGCCGCCCGACTGGGCTGGCGATGAGCGAAATGTAGTGCTTA
CGTTGTCCCGCATTTGGTACAGCGCAGTAACCGGCAAAATCGCGCCGAAGGATGTCGCTGCCGACTGGGC
AATGGAGCGCCTGCCGGCCCAGTATCAGCCCGTCATACTTGAAGCTAGACAGGCTTATCTTGGACAAGAA
GAAGATCGCTTGGCCTCGCGCGCAGATCAGTTGGAAGAATTTGTCCACTACGTGAAAGGCGAGATCACCA
AGGTAGTCGGCAAATAACCCTCGAGCCACCCATGACCAAAATCCCTTAACGTGAGTTACGCGTCGTTCCA
CTGAGCGTCAGACCCCGTAGAAAAGATCAAAGGATCTTCTTGAGATCCTTTTTTTCTGCGCGTAATCTGC
TGCTTGCAAACAAAAAAACCACCGCTACCAGCGGTGGTTTGTTTGCCGGATCAAGAGCTACCAACTCTTT
TTCCGAAGGTAACTGGCTTCAGCAGAGCGCAGATACCAAATACTGTTCTTCTAGTGTAGCCGTAGTTAGG
CCACCACTTCAAGAACTCTGTAGCACCGCCTACATACCTCGCTCTGCTAATCCTGTTACCAGTGGCTGCT
GCCAGTGGCGATAAGTCGTGTCTTACCGGGTTGGACTCAAGACGATAGTTACCGGATAAGGCGCAGCGGT
CGGGCTGAACGGGGGGTTCGTGCACACAGCCCAGCTTGGAGCGAACGACCTACACCGAACTGAGATACCT
ACAGCGTGAGCTATGAGAAAGCGCCACGCTTCCCGAAGGGAGAAAGGCGGACAGGTATCCGGTAAGCGGC
AGGGTCGGAACAGGAGAGCGCACGAGGGAGCTTCCAGGGGGAAACGCCTGGTATCTTTATAGTCCTGTCG
GGTTTCGCCACCTCTGACTTGAGCGTCGATTTTTGTGATGCTCGTCAGGGGGGCGGAGCCTATGGAAAAA
CGCCAGCAACGCGGCCTTTTTACGGTTCCTGGCCTTTTGCTGGCCTTTTGCTCACATGTTCTTTCCTGCG
TTATCCCCTGATTCTGTGGATAACCGTATTACCGCCTTTGAGTGAGCTGATACCGCTCGCCGCAGCCGAA
CGACCGAGCGCAGCGAGTCAGTGAGCGAGGAAGCGGAAGAGCGCCCAATACGCAAACCGCCTCTCCCCGC
GCGTTGGCCGATTCATTAATGCAGCTGGCACGACAGGTTTCCCGACTGGAAAGCGGGCAGTGAGCGCAAC
GCAATTAATACGCGTACCGCTAGCCAG
Features (pLannotate 1.2.2; 13 found; start..end, strand, type, name):
     21..48      -  terminator     rrnB T2 terminator: transcription terminator T2 from the E. coli rrnB gene
    180..223     +  terminator     rrnB T1 terminator: Escherichia coli rrnB; transcription terminator T1 from the E. coli rrnB gene
    270..306     -  CDS            lacZα (fragment): LacZα fragment of β-galactosidase; lacZ fragment
    323..418     +  protein_bind   attL3: mutant version of attL; recombination site for the Gateway® LR reaction LR Clonase™
    421..437     +  CDS            TEV site (fragment): tobacco etch virus (TEV) protease recognition and cleavage site
    442..804     +  CDS            NS8_SARS2: Experimental evidence at protein level: Swiss-Prot protein existence level 1. Plays a role in modulating host immune response (PubMed:31986261). Binds to IL17RA receptor, leading to IL17 pathway activation and an increased secretion of pro-inflammatory factors. Contributes to cytokine storm during COVID-19 infection. From Severe acute respiratory syndrome coronavirus 2 (2019-nCoV) (SARS-CoV-2).
    809..908     -  protein_bind   attL2: mutant version of attL; recombination site for the Gateway® LR reaction LR Clonase™
    926..944     -  promoter       T7 promoter: promoter for bacteriophage T7 RNA polymerase
   1134..1157    +  promoter       Pc promoter (fragment): intI1 (promoter lies within the coding sequence); class 1 integron promoter
   1333..1389    +  CDS            GmR (fragment): gentamycin acetyltransferase; aacC1; confers resistance to gentamycin
   1396..2187    +  CDS            SmR: aminoglycoside adenylyltransferase (Murphy, 1985); aadA; confers resistance to spectinomycin and streptomycin
   2280..2868    +  rep_origin     ori: high-copy-number ColE1/pMB1/pBR322/pUC origin of replication
   3051..3143    +  CDS            lacI (fragment): lac repressor; lacI; The lac repressor binds to the lac operator to inhibit transcription in E. coli. This inhibition can be relieved by adding lactose or isopropyl-β-D-thiogalactopyranoside (IPTG).
