[The description below was written by a language model from this plasmid's Addgene catalogue record and pLannotate feature annotations shown in this document.]
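Description:
pDONR223 SARS-CoV2 TEV-ORF8 is a Gateway-compatible entry clone built in the pDONR223 backbone and carrying the ORF8 coding sequence of SARS-CoV-2 (isolate Wuhan-Hu-1). It is a bacterial cloning plasmid, not an expression vector. It replicates in E. coli from a high-copy ColE1/pUC-type origin and is selected with spectinomycin through the aadA (SmR) aminoglycoside adenylyltransferase gene. That gene lies downstream of a class 1 integron Pc promoter fragment and a remnant of a gentamicin resistance gene. The sequenced plasmid is 3,177 nt, smaller than the 5,005 bp listed for the empty backbone. This is expected, because the BP reaction replaces the donor vector's counter-selection cassette with the much shorter insert.

The 387 bp insert was PCR amplified and is codon optimized, so it carries many synonymous changes relative to the viral sequence. It consists of a tobacco etch virus (TEV) protease recognition site placed directly upstream of the ORF8 reading frame. The insert is flanked by two attL recombination sites, which the automated annotation labels attL3 and attL2. These sites allow LR Clonase to move the insert into any compatible destination vector. The N-terminal tag supplied by that destination vector can then be cleaved from the ORF8 protein with TEV protease. Upstream rrnB T1 and T2 terminators shield the cloning site from read-through transcription. A T7 promoter sits just outside the downstream attL site, facing the insert, and short lacZα and lacI fragments are backbone remnants. No promoter for expressing ORF8 is present. The clone belongs to a collection of SARS-CoV-2 coding regions, supplying ORF8 for downstream expression or interaction studies. ORF8 is annotated as a modulator of host immune responses.
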