Addgene plasmid #154423: pDONR223 SARS-CoV2 TEV-ORF8
Purpose: Gateway-compatible Entry vector
Depositing lab: Fritz Roth. Depositing organization: Sinai Health System. Publication: A Comprehensive, Flexible Collection of SARS-CoV-2 Coding Regions. Kim DK, Knapp JJ, Kuang D, Chawla A, Cassonnet P, Lee H, Sheykhkarimli D, Samavarchi-Tehrani P, Abdouni H, Rayhan A, Li R, Pogoutse O, Coyaud E, van der Werf S, Demeret C, Gingras AC, Taipale M, Raught B, Jacob Y, Roth FP. G3 (Bethesda). 2020 Aug 6. pii: g3.120.401554. doi: 10.1534/g3.120.401554. PubMed 32763951.
Backbone
  Vector backbone: pDONR223
  Backbone manufacturer: Rual et al, Genome Res. 14:2128-2135, 2004.
  Backbone size w/o insert (bp): 5005
  Vector type: Gateway-compatible Entry vector, with insert of ORF8 CDS with a TEV sequence at the N-term.
Growth in bacteria
  Bacterial resistance: Spectinomycin, 50 μg/mL
  Growth temperature: 37°C
  Growth strain: DH5alpha
  Copy number: Unknown
Gene/Insert
  Gene/Insert name: ORF8
  Species: SARS-CoV-2 isolate Wuhan-Hu-1
  Insert size (bp): 387
  Mutation: Many synonymous changes due to codon optimization
  Entrez Gene: ORF8 (a.k.a. GU280_gp09)
  Cloning method: Gateway Cloning
  Sequencing primers: 5′ M13F; 3′ M13R
Resource information
  A portion of this plasmid was derived from a plasmid made by: PCR amplified
Terms and licenses: Academic/Nonprofit Terms; Industry Terms
How to cite: pDONR223 SARS-CoV2 TEV-ORF8 was a gift from Fritz Roth (Addgene plasmid # 154423 ; http://n2t.net/addgene:154423 ; RRID:Addgene_154423)
