>Addgene plasmid #154423 | pDONR223 SARS-CoV2 TEV-ORF8 | depositor partial sequence | sequence record 298892 | Inserted CDS with stop codon
GAAAACCTGTACTTCCAAGGCATGAAGTTCCTGGTGTTCCTGGGTATCATCACCACCGTGGCCGCTTTCC
ACCAGGAGTGCTCTCTGCAGAGCTGCACCCAGCACCAGCCATACGTGGTGGATGACCCATGCCCTATCCA
CTTCTACAGCAAGTGGTACATCAGAGTGGGAGCTAGGAAGTCCGCTCCTCTGATCGAGCTGTGCGTGGAC
GAAGCCGGCAGCAAGTCCCCAATCCAGTACATCGACATCGGAAACTACACCGTGTCTTGCCTGCCATTCA
CCATCAACTGCCAGGAACCCAAGCTGGGCTCCCTGGTGGTGAGATGCTCTTTCTACGAGGACTTCCTGGA
ATACCACGACGTGCGTGTGGTGCTGGACTTCATCTAA
